Addgene plasmid #220735: AiP20027 - pAAV-AiE2182m_3xC2-minBG-iCre(R297T)-BGHpA
Purpose: AiE2182m_3xC2 is an optimized enhancer sequence, designed to induce cre-dependent recombination in specific populations of brain cells
Depositing lab: Allen Institute for Brain Science & Bosiljka Tasic. Depositing organization: Allen Institute. Publication: A suite of enhancer AAVs and transgenic mouse lines for genetic access to cortical cell types. Ben-Simon Y, Hooper M, Narayan S, Daigle TL, Dwivedi D, Way SW, Oster A, Stafford DA, Mich JK, Taormina MJ, Martinez RA, Opitz-Araya X, Roth JR, Alexander JR, Allen S, Amster A, Arbuckle J, Ayala A, Baker PM, Bakken TE, Barcelli T, Barta S, Bendrick J, Bertagnolli D, Bielstein C, Bishwakarma P, Bowlus J, Boyer G, Brouner K, Casian B, Casper T, Chakka AB, Chakrabarty R, Chance RK, Chavan S, Clark M, Colbert K, Collman F, Daniel S, Departee M, DiValentin P, Donadio N, Dotson N, Egdorf T, Fliss T, Gabitto M, Garcia J, Gary A, Gasperini M, Gloe J, Goldy J, Gore BB, Graybuck L, Greisman N, Haeseleer F, Halterman C, Haradon Z, Hastings SD, Helback O, Ho W, Hockemeyer D, Huang C, Huff S, Hunker A, Johansen N, Jones D, Juneau Z, Kalmbach B, Kannan M, Khem S, Kussick E, Kutsal R, Larsen R, Lee C, Lee AY, Leibly M, Lenz GH, Li S, Liang E, Lusk N, Madigan Z, Malloy J, Malone J, McCue R, Melchor J, Mollenkopf T, Moosman S, Morin E, Newman D, Ng L, Ngo K, Omstead V, Otto S, Oyama A, Pena N, Pham T, Phillips E, Pom CA, Potekhina L, Ransford S, Ray PL, Rette D, Reynoldson C, Rimorin C, Rocha D, Ruiz A, Sanchez REA, Sawyer L, Sedeno-Cortes A, Sevigny JP, Shapovalova N, Shepard N, Shulga L, Sigler AR, Siverts L, Soliman S, Somasundaram S, Staats B, Stewart K, Szelenyi E, Tieu M, Trader C, Tran A, van Velthoven CTJ, Walker M, Wang Y, Weed N, Wirthlin M, Wood T, Wynalda B, Yao Z, Zhou T, Ariza J, Dee N, Reding M, Ronellenfitch K, Mufti S, Sunkin SM, Smith KA, Esposito L, Waters J, Thyagarajan B, Yao S, Lein ES, Zeng H, Levi BP, Ngai J, Ting JT, Tasic B. Cell. 2025 May 16:S0092-8674(25)00513-6. doi: 10.1016/j.cell.2025.05.002. PubMed 40403729.
Backbone
  Vector backbone: pAAV2
  Vector type: AAV
Growth in bacteria
  Bacterial resistance: Ampicillin, 100 μg/mL
  Growth temperature: 37°C
  Growth strain: NEB Stable
  Copy number: High Copy
Gene/Insert
  Gene/Insert name: iCre(R297T)
  Species: Synthetic
  Promoter: minBG
  Cloning method: Gibson Cloning
Terms and licenses: Academic/Nonprofit Terms; Industry Terms: Not Available to Industry
Depositor comments: 5' Cloning Site: MluI (not destroyed), 3' Cloning Site: SgrAI (not destroyed).
How to cite: AiP20027 - pAAV-AiE2182m_3xC2-minBG-iCre(R297T)-BGHpA was a gift from Allen Institute for Brain Science & Bosiljka Tasic (Addgene plasmid # 220735 ; http://n2t.net/addgene:220735 ; RRID:Addgene_220735)
