[The description below was written by a language model from this plasmid's Addgene catalogue record and pLannotate feature annotations shown in this document.]
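Description:
AiP20027 - pAAV-AiE2182m_3xC2-minBG-iCre(R297T)-BGHpA is an AAV transfer plasmid built on a pAAV2 backbone and used to package a recombinant adeno-associated virus genome that delivers Cre recombinase to defined brain cell populations. It is maintained in bacteria as a high-copy plasmid through a ColE1/pUC-type origin and selected with ampicillin via the β-lactamase gene and its native promoter. An f1 phage origin and small remnants of pBR322 bom and rop sequences are also present in the backbone. The expression cassette is flanked by AAV2 inverted terminal repeats, which supply the signals for genome replication and encapsidation. In the annotated 5,280-nt sequence the right-hand ITR is detected intact, whereas the left one is called only as two short fragments, which may reflect the difficulty of sequencing and annotating these repeats.

Between the ITRs, the AiE2182m_3xC2 enhancer sits upstream of the minBG minimal promoter, which has little activity on its own, so that cell-type specificity comes from the enhancer. The record describes the enhancer as an optimized sequence, and the name suggests a concatenated three-copy core design. Neither the enhancer nor the minimal promoter is called by the automated annotation, but they presumably occupy the unannotated region ahead of the coding sequence. They drive iCre(R297T), a synthetic Cre variant carrying an R297T substitution, followed by the bovine growth hormone polyadenylation signal. MluI and SgrAI sites are retained as the cloning sites. The vector is intended to induce recombination of loxP-flanked alleles or Cre-dependent reporters in enhancer-specified brain cells. The record does not state which population this enhancer targets, though the associated work concerns cortical cell types.
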