Features (pLannotate 1.2.2; 12 found; start..end, strand, type, name):
     12..39      +  repeat_region  AAV2 ITR (fragment): inverted terminal repeat of adeno-associated virus serotype 2 inverted
     68..95      +  repeat_region  AAV2 ITR (fragment): inverted terminal repeat of adeno-associated virus serotype 2 inverted
   1249..2274    +  CDS            cre: RECR_BPP1 - Experimental evidence at protein level: Swiss-Prot protein existence level 1. Catalyzes site-specific recombination between two 34-base- pair LOXP sites. Its role is to maintain the phage genome as a monomeric unit-copy plasmid in the lysogenic state. From Escherichia phage P1 (Bacteriophage P1).
   2314..2425    +  polyA_signal   bGH poly(A) signal: bovine growth hormone polyadenylation signal
   2543..2683    +  repeat_region  AAV2 ITR: inverted terminal repeat of adeno-associated virus serotype 2 inverted
   2688..2739    -  misc_feature   bom (fragment): basis of mobility region from pBR322
   2758..3213    +  rep_origin     f1 ori (sequence partly withheld): f1 bacteriophage origin of replication; arrow indicates direction of (+) strand synthesis
   3214..3263    -  misc_feature   bom (fragment): basis of mobility region from pBR322
   3365..3400    -  CDS            rop (fragment): Rop protein, which maintains plasmids at low copy number; rop
   3495..3599    +  promoter       AmpR promoter: bla
   3600..4460    +  CDS            AmpR: β-lactamase; bla; confers resistance to ampicillin, carbenicillin, and related antibiotics
   4631..5219    +  rep_origin     ori: high-copy-number ColE1/pMB1/pBR322/pUC origin of replication
>Addgene plasmid #220735 | AiP20027 - pAAV-AiE2182m_3xC2-minBG-iCre(R297T)-BGHpA | addgene full sequence | sequence record 462511 | Addgene NGS Result
CCTGCAGGCAGCTGCGCGCTCGCTCGCTCACTGAGGCCGCCCGGGCGTCGGGCGACCTTTGGTCGCCCGG
CCTCAGTGAGCGAGCGAGCGCGCAGAGAGGGAGTGGCCAACTCCATCACTAGGGGTTCCTGCGGCCGCAC
GCGTGGCAAGTGACATTTATTGACAGCACTGTGAACTACATATAGTTCTGTAAGCCGCCTGCTGCCACAC
TAACTGGGTTTCTGAGTGGGAGGCCAGAGCTGTATGGAAGGAAACGGCGAGAGAAATAATGGAGGCCAAC
ATATGTTTCTGTTCAAGATCCCCAAAGTTTACTAAGAGTCTGTGCTTATAAAGGGGGAGGCCCATCCCCC
GCCAATCCATTCTTGGTGCCTGTTGCCAGCCTGTAGGCATATCTGCTGGATGCTGTCTCAGGAATATCTC
AAGGGCCTCTCAGCAGGTTGCAGTGTCTTGGAGAAGAGCAGCAGTAGTTGACATGGCAAGTGACATTTAT
TGACAGCACTGTGAACTACATATAGTTCTGTAAGCCGCCTGCTGCCACACTAACTGGGTTTCTGAGTGGG
AGGCCAGAGCTGTATGGAAGGAAACGGCGAGAGAAATAATGGAGGCCAACATATGTTTCTGTTCAAGATC
CCCAAAGTTTACTAAGAGTCTGTGCTTATAAAGGGGGAGGCCCATCCCCCGCCAATCCATTCTTGGTGCC
TGTTGCCAGCCTGTAGGCATATCTGCTGGATGCTGTCTCAGGAATATCTCAAGGGCCTCTCAGCAGGTTG
CAGTGTCTTGGAGAAGAGCAGCAGTAGTTGACATGGCAAGTGACATTTATTGACAGCACTGTGAACTACA
TATAGTTCTGTAAGCCGCCTGCTGCCACACTAACTGGGTTTCTGAGTGGGAGGCCAGAGCTGTATGGAAG
GAAACGGCGAGAGAAATAATGGAGGCCAACATATGTTTCTGTTCAAGATCCCCAAAGTTTACTAAGAGTC
TGTGCTTATAAAGGGGGAGGCCCATCCCCCGCCAATCCATTCTTGGTGCCTGTTGCCAGCCTGTAGGCAT
ATCTGCTGGATGCTGTCTCAGGAATATCTCAAGGGCCTCTCAGCAGGTTGCAGTGTCTTGGAGAAGAGCA
GCAGTAGTTGACATGAGCTCGGGCTGGGCATAAAAGTCAGGGCAGAGCCATCTATTGCTTACATTTGCTT
CTGGGATCCAGATCTTTCGAAGCTAGCCACCATGGTGCCCAAGAAGAAGAGGAAAGTCTCCAACCTGCTG
ACTGTGCACCAAAACCTGCCTGCCCTCCCTGTGGATGCCACCTCTGATGAAGTCAGGAAGAACCTGATGG
ACATGTTCAGGGACAGGCAGGCCTTCTCTGAACACACCTGGAAGATGCTCCTGTCTGTGTGCAGATCCTG
GGCTGCCTGGTGCAAGCTGAACAACAGGAAATGGTTCCCTGCTGAACCTGAGGATGTGAGGGACTACCTC
CTGTACCTGCAAGCCAGAGGCCTGGCTGTGAAGACCATCCAACAGCACCTGGGCCAGCTCAACATGCTGC
ACAGGAGATCTGGCCTGCCTCGCCCTTCTGACTCCAATGCTGTGTCCCTGGTGATGAGGAGAATCAGAAA
GGAGAATGTGGATGCTGGGGAGAGAGCCAAGCAGGCCCTGGCCTTTGAACGCACTGACTTTGACCAAGTC
AGATCCCTGATGGAGAACTCTGACAGATGCCAGGACATCAGGAACCTGGCCTTCCTGGGCATTGCCTACA
ACACCCTGCTGCGCATTGCCGAAATTGCCAGAATCAGAGTGAAGGACATCTCCCGCACCGATGGTGGGAG
AATGCTGATCCACATTGGCAGGACCAAGACCCTGGTGTCCACAGCTGGTGTGGAGAAGGCCCTGTCCCTG
GGGGTTACCAAGCTGGTGGAGAGATGGATCTCTGTGTCTGGTGTGGCTGATGACCCCAACAACTACCTGT
TCTGCCGGGTCAGAAAGAATGGTGTGGCTGCCCCTTCTGCCACCTCCCAACTGTCCACCCGGGCCCTGGA
AGGGATCTTTGAGGCCACCCACCGCCTGATCTATGGTGCCAAGGATGACTCTGGGCAGAGATACCTGGCC
TGGTCTGGCCACTCTGCCAGAGTGGGTGCTGCCACCGACATGGCCAGGGCTGGTGTGTCCATCCCTGAAA
TCATGCAGGCTGGTGGCTGGACCAATGTGAACATTGTGATGAACTACATCAGAAACCTGGACTCTGAGAC
TGGGGCCATGGTGAGGCTGCTCGAAGATGGGGACTGAGGCGCGCCGAATTCAAGCTTCTCGAGAGATCTT
CGACTGTGCCTTCTAGTTGCCAGCCATCTGTTGTTTGCCCCTCCCCCGTGCCTTCCTTGACCCTGGAAGG
TGCCACTCCCACTGTCCTTTCCTAATAAAATGAGGAAATTGCATCGCATTGTCTGAGTAGGTGTCATTCT
ATTCTGGGGGGTGGGGTGGGGCAGGACAGCAAGGGGGAGGATTGGGAAGACAATAGCAGGCATGAGATCT
CACGTGCGGACCGAGCGGCCGCAGGAACCCCTAGTGATGGAGTTGGCCACTCCCTCTCTGCGCGCTCGCT
CGCTCACTGAGGCCGGGCGACCAAAGGTCGCCCGACGCCCGGGCTTTGCCCGGGCGGCCTCAGTGAGCGA
GCGAGCGCGCAGCTGCCTGCAGGGGCGCCTGATGCGGTATTTTCTCCTTACGCATCTGTGCGGTATTTCA
CACCGCATA
[95 nt withheld, positions 2740-2834]
T
[46 nt withheld, positions 2836-2881]
C
[141 nt withheld, positions 2883-3023]
CCTTTGACGTTGGAGTCCACGTTCTTT
[37 nt withheld, positions 3051-3087]
ACTCTATCTCGGGCTATTCTTTTGATTTATAAGGGATTTTGCCGATTTCGGTCTATTGGTTAAAAAATGA
GCTGATTTAACAAAAATTTAACGCGAATTTTAACAAAATATTAACGTTTACAATTTTATGGTGCACTCTC
AGTACAATCTGCTCTGATGCCGCATAGTTAAGCCAGCCCCGACACCCGCCAACACCCGCTGACGCGCCCT
GACGGGCTTGTCTGCTCCCGGCATCCGCTTACAGACAAGCTGTGACCGTCTCCGGGAGCTGCATGTGTCA
GAGGTTTTCACCGTCATCACCGAAACGCGCGAGACGAAAGGGCCTCGTGATACGCCTATTTTTATAGGTT
AATGTCATGATAATAATGGTTTCTTAGACGTCAGGTGGCACTTTTCGGGGAAATGTGCGCGGAACCCCTA
TTTGTTTATTTTTCTAAATACATTCAAATATGTATCCGCTCATGAGACAATAACCCTGATAAATGCTTCA
ATAATATTGAAAAAGGAAGAGTATGAGTATTCAACATTTCCGTGTCGCCCTTATTCCCTTTTTTGCGGCA
TTTTGCCTTCCTGTTTTTGCTCACCCAGAAACGCTGGTGAAAGTAAAAGATGCTGAAGATCAGTTGGGTG
CACGAGTGGGTTACATCGAACTGGATCTCAACAGCGGTAAGATCCTTGAGAGTTTTCGCCCCGAAGAACG
TTTTCCAATGATGAGCACTTTTAAAGTTCTGCTATGTGGCGCGGTATTATCCCGTATTGACGCCGGGCAA
GAGCAACTCGGTCGCCGCATACACTATTCTCAGAATGACTTGGTTGAGTACTCACCAGTCACAGAAAAGC
ATCTTACGGATGGCATGACAGTAAGAGAATTATGCAGTGCTGCCATAACCATGAGTGATAACACTGCGGC
CAACTTACTTCTGACAACGATCGGAGGACCGAAGGAGCTAACCGCTTTTTTGCACAACATGGGGGATCAT
GTAACTCGCCTTGATCGTTGGGAACCGGAGCTGAATGAAGCCATACCAAACGACGAGCGTGACACCACGA
TGCCTGTAGCAATGGCAACAACGTTGCGCAAACTATTAACTGGCGAACTACTTACTCTAGCTTCCCGGCA
ACAATTAATAGACTGGATGGAGGCGGATAAAGTTGCAGGACCACTTCTGCGCTCGGCCCTTCCGGCTGGC
TGGTTTATTGCTGATAAATCTGGAGCCGGTGAGCGTGGGTCTCGCGGTATCATTGCAGCACTGGGGCCAG
ATGGTAAGCCCTCCCGTATCGTAGTTATCTACACGACGGGGAGTCAGGCAACTATGGATGAACGAAATAG
ACAGATCGCTGAGATAGGTGCCTCACTGATTAAGCATTGGTAACTGTCAGACCAAGTTTACTCATATATA
CTTTAGATTGATTTAAAACTTCATTTTTAATTTAAAAGGATCTAGGTGAAGATCCTTTTTGATAATCTCA
TGACCAAAATCCCTTAACGTGAGTTTTCGTTCCACTGAGCGTCAGACCCCGTAGAAAAGATCAAAGGATC
TTCTTGAGATCCTTTTTTTCTGCGCGTAATCTGCTGCTTGCAAACAAAAAAACCACCGCTACCAGCGGTG
GTTTGTTTGCCGGATCAAGAGCTACCAACTCTTTTTCCGAAGGTAACTGGCTTCAGCAGAGCGCAGATAC
CAAATACTGTTCTTCTAGTGTAGCCGTAGTTAGGCCACCACTTCAAGAACTCTGTAGCACCGCCTACATA
CCTCGCTCTGCTAATCCTGTTACCAGTGGCTGCTGCCAGTGGCGATAAGTCGTGTCTTACCGGGTTGGAC
TCAAGACGATAGTTACCGGATAAGGCGCAGCGGTCGGGCTGAACGGGGGGTTCGTGCACACAGCCCAGCT
TGGAGCGAACGACCTACACCGAACTGAGATACCTACAGCGTGAGCTATGAGAAAGCGCCACGCTTCCCGA
AGGGAGAAAGGCGGACAGGTATCCGGTAAGCGGCAGGGTCGGAACAGGAGAGCGCACGAGGGAGCTTCCA
GGGGGAAACGCCTGGTATCTTTATAGTCCTGTCGGGTTTCGCCACCTCTGACTTGAGCGTCGATTTTTGT
GATGCTCGTCAGGGGGGCGGAGCCTATGGAAAAACGCCAGCAACGCGGCCTTTTTACGGTTCCTGGCCTT
TTGCTGGCCTTTTGCTCACATGT
